>Addgene plasmid #137847 | pAIO-LbCpf1 | addgene full sequence | sequence record 276197 | Addgene Partial NGS Result
ATATATATATATATATATATATTTTATATCATTTAATATATTATGTGTGATATAATAATAAATCCATTGT
CCATAAATAGATGAAATAGCGGCCGCCTACCCTGAAGAAGAAAAGTCCGATGATGTTGTGGACATAAAGA
ATTGAGCTGTCTCAAAAAATGAGAAAACAAACAAACAAACAAAATACCATTATGCGCATATCCTCTGCTC
AATATCAATTTTTCTTTATGCCAGTTTTGTTTCGACACTATTTGAGCAACACCTTCCCTTTACTATCTAC
TACTGTTACAATGTTATTTTATTCACCTTTTTACAATTTTATCAAAATTTTTTTGTATGCATATAAATTA
TACATTGTAAAGCCAAAGTGTAGATAAAGAACACCTTGTTTATTTTTCCCCAATTTTTTTTTTTTTACCA
TTTTTTTATTAACCTTGCTCATTTACCTGCTAATACGATTGCTATATGATATCGAAATTGAAGGAAAAAA
CATCATTTGTGTTTATATGTTTTTTTTTAATTTTTCAACTTTTTTTATTTAACTATGCTAATCATATTAT
AAACATTTTAAAAATCAAGTCCAACTATTTATGAATCATTGAAGAGACAACATAATTATAACAGTAAAAA
TAATAATAATAATAATAATTTTGTCTTATTGTTTCAAACATATTATGTTCCATAAATATCTAAATTTTTA
ATATGGTCATAAATTCATAGGATTTAATTTATATAAAATATGGCTATTCATACTAGCCATTTTATGTGTG
TAAAGTTTTTTTTTCTGAACAAAAAATAAAATGTTCATAATTTTAGCTATTTACATGCATGTGCATGCAC
AAAAAAAAATATGCACACAACATACACATTTTTACAGTTATAAATACAATCAATTGGTATAAATATATAA
ATAAGAAAAACGAACATTAAGCTGCCATATCCCTCGAGTTACTTGTCGTCGTCGTCCTTGTAGTCGGATC
CCTTTTTCTTTTTTGCCTGGCCGGCCTTTTTCGTGGCCGCCGGCCTTTTGTGCTTCACGCTGGTCTGGGC
GTACTCCAGCCACTCCTTGTTAGAGATGGCGATCTTCACCTTATCCAGCTTCTCGTCCTCGGCCTTCTTG
AACTGGCCGATGGCCCACAGCACCTTTCTGGCGATGTTATAGGCGCCATTGGCGTCGGCGTTCTTTGGCA
GGATGGCATTCTCCTGGGCCTCATAGTTCCGGCTATCGTAGAAGATGCCGTCGGAGTTCTTCACAGGGCT
GATCAGAAAATCCACGTCGGTGCGGCCTGTGATGCTGTTCCGCATCTGCAGCATCAGGCTCATCAGGGCC
ATAAAGCTAGAGTAGAAGGCCTTGTCGGACTGCTCGCACAGCAGGGCTCTGATATCGCCCTGCTGATAAT
TGATGCCGTACTTGTTGAACAGCTCCTTATAGGCGCTGGTCAGGCACACCTCCTCCCAGTCGAACACGTT
GTTCTTCTTAGGATTCCGGAAGATTCTGATCCGGTTGCCGTAGGAGTACAGCTTCCACTTCTTGATGTAA
TCGGCGTCTGTGCGAGAGAAGTTCTTATAGTCCAGGGCAAACTCGAACAGATCCTCCTCGGGCACGTACA
TGATCCTGTCAAAGGAGCTGATGAACTTCTTGGAATCGGCGATGCTGGTATACTTGGTTTTCAGCAGGTT
CACAAAGCCGGTAGATGGATCGATCTTGGATGTCAGCCAGGCAGGGATGTAAAAGATGAAGCCGTTCTGG
GTAGACATGGACTTAAAGCTCTCGAACTTATTGGTGATCTGATAGCCCTTCAGGGCGCCGCCTGTTGCAC
AAGGATTAGACTTCTTGTCCACCATGTAGTTCAGCTTATCGATCAGCATCTTCTCGAACTTCTGATACAC
CTGCTTCTCCACCTTCACGCGGCTATTCTTAAAGCCAGAGTTCAGGTCCTCCAGGGCGATCACGGCATCG
TACTTCTCCACCAGCTCGCAGATCTTGTGCACCACCTGAGAGATATAGCCGGCCTTCAGCTCCTTGATAT
TCTCGATGGAGGTCCAGTTCTGGCGGGCCTCGAACCTCTCCTTCTCCTTCTTGTCCAGCAGAGAGTGGTA
ATCTGTCTTGATCCTGATGCCGTTGAAGTTGTTGATGATCTCGTTCAGGGAATACTGCTCCACGATGTTG
CCCTTGCCGTCCACCACCACGATATACAGCAGATTGCGCTCGCCCCTATCGATGCCGATCACATAGGGGT
TATCGTCGTGCTTCAGCAGCACGCGCACCTCTGTATTGATCTTGAAGATGTTCTTGGGGCACTTATTGAT
GGCGATTGGGATGTGCAGCTCGTACTGGTCCTCAGAAAACCTCTTATCCTTATACACGTCGTAGGACAGG
GTTGTGGTTTTCTTGGGATTATCTGGATTCTTGTTGGCGATAGGGGAGTTGGCTGGGTGCACCACCAGCT
CCTCCTTCTTCAGGGAGGCGCGCCTCATGAACAGCTCTGCTCCTCCGCTCAGCCTGATCTGTCCGTGATT
GTTCTCGTCAAACAGCAGCTTGAAGTACATGGTGTGCAGATTGGGTGTGCCGTGAGACTTATCGGAAAAG
TCCTTGTTATAGATCTGGAACATATACAGCTTGCCCTCCTCCACCAGCTTATCCACCTCCTTCTTGCTGG
CAGACTCGAAGCTCACCTTATAGCCCTGCTCCTCCACCTCTCTGTAAAAGCCGGCGATGTCCTTATACTT
CTCTGTCTCAGAAAAGTTGAAATCGTAGGCATTGGACCACTTTGGATACCGGGAGATGCTATCCTTAAAG
AAGTCGATCAGCTTGTGACAGTCATTCAGGTTAAACATATCGCCCTTCTTGAATGTGCCATTCTTGTAGA
TCTTCTGGATGTCCTCGCTGGGGTTATAGTAGGCCATCCACTTCTTAGAAAAGAACACCTTTGGCAGCAT
CTTATTAGGGCCGGGCAGCAGCTTATAGTTGATCTTCTCGTAATTGCCGTTCACATCGTCCTTGTCGATC
TTCTGCAGGCACTTGGCGTACTTCTTATCCATGATGGCCAGATAGTACTTGGAGCCGTATCTCAGGATGG
TGGCCCGATAGTCTGTCTCCTTATCCTTGTCCCAGCCGCCCATGAACTGAGGGTTCTGAAAATACAGCTT
GAACTTATCCTTAGAGTAGGGCTTCTGGGTCACATAATTGCGGATGGCATCGTAGATGTGGTCCACCTTC
AGCAGGATGTCGTAGGCCAGCACAAAATCGCCATAGAAGGACTCGTCCCTGTTTGTCTCCTTGCCCTCGC
CAAAGAAGGCCTTGATGTAATTCTCGAAGCTCTTCACAGAATCCAGCAGGTCCTTCATGATGGCCACCAC
GGCGTCGTTCTTCTTCAGGCTCTTCTCCAGCACAAAATCGGCGTCGAACAGCTTCTCAGAGGAGCCATAC
ACCTTGTAGATCTCATCCACCTTCTGGATGATGATCTCCTTCAGCTTCTCCACCACAGACAGATCGGCGT
CGGCGTACTCCTGCAGCTGCTCCAGAGAAAAGGAGCCGATCTTCTTGAAGGACTTTCTCCGATCGTCCTC
GTACTTCTCGGTCACCACGGCCTTCTTCTTCAGGTGGATATCGTCATACTCGGCATTCCACTTGTCCCGG
ATCACGTTCCACTCGCCGAAGATATCCTTGGAGATTGTGCTGATGGCGGGGCCGTTCTTCACAAAGATGC
CGGCGCTAGAGTACTCGTCAAAATTCTTGAACAGCTTCTCCAGCTTCTTGATGGAGCTGAAGATCTCGCT
GTTCTTGTTCAGGGTGTTTCTAAACACCTCCAGCACCTCCTCATCGGATGTATAGCCCTCGCCGTAGAAG
CTCAGAGACTCCCGATCGCTCAGCACCTGCTTATACAGTGGCTTAAACTTAGGCAGCTTCTGCTTGGTTT
TCTGATTATACAGGTTGATGTACTCGTTCAGGCCCTTGATCTTCTCGCCGCTCTCGGTCACGAAGCCGCC
GATGATGGCGTTATACACGTCGATGCCCTCCTGTGTCAGCACAAAGTTAAAGAACTCGCCCTCAAAGAAA
TCCTCCACATCATAGTCGCTGTTCAGGATCTTCTCCTTGATCTCCTGCACCTCGTGCTTATCAAAGATGG
CGTCCACCTTCTCGAAGATGTCCATATTAGAGATGTAGCGGGTCAGATTCTCGTTGATACACCTGAAGGC
GATGGATGTGCTCTTGGCCTCCTCGGAAAACATATTCTCTCTGTTATCAAAGAAGCCGGTGAAGGCTGTG
GTAAAGCCATTGAAGCTGTTCACCAGGGCGATCTCGTCCTTATCGTCCAGGAACTCTGGCAGGATTGTCT
CGATGATATCCTTCTTAAACAGGGACTTGTAGCCCTCGTTGCCCTTGAAGGCCTTGGCGATCTCCTTCCG
CAGATTGATCTCCAGGTTCTCCAGCTCCTTATTCTCCTTCTCGGTTCTGGTTTTCTTCCGGAACAGGCTG
ATGTAATTGTTCAGATTCTTCAGCTTGATGCTGTGCAGCACGTCGTTGATAAAAGACAGATAGTAGCGAT
CCAGCAGCTTCTTCACGCCCTTATAATCCTCGGCTCTCTTCTCGTCCTCCACCAGCAGCCGCTTATTGTC
GATGTTCTCCTGGGTCTTGCCCACAGGGATGGCCTTGAACCTCAGGGTCTTAGACAGGGAGTAGCAGTTT
GTAAACTTCTCCAGCTTGCTCATGGATCCTGATATATTTCTATTAGGTATTTATTATTATAAAATATAAA
TCTTGAATGATAATAAATAAAATATTAGTTATTCCTTTTCTAGTTTAAAATATACATATTATAAATATAT
ATATATATATATATTTTTATTGTGACAAGAATATATAATTATAAAT
Features (pLannotate 1.2.2; 5 found; start..end, strand, type, name):
    952..972     -  CDS            FLAG (fragment): FLAG® epitope tag, followed by an enterokinase cleavage site
    982..1029    -  CDS            nucleoplasmin NLS: bipartite nuclear localization signal from nucleoplasmin
   1030..4713    -  CDS            LbCpf1: CRISPR-associated protein from Lachnospiraceae bacterium ND2006 (Zetsche et al., 2015)
   4823..4840    -  promoter       LEU2 promoter (fragment): S. cerevisiae LEU2
   4873..14      -  promoter       LEU2 promoter (fragment) (across the origin): S. cerevisiae LEU2
