[The description below was written by a language model from this plasmid's Addgene catalogue record and pLannotate feature annotations shown in this document.]
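Description:
pAIO-LbCpf1 is an "all-in-one" CRISPR plasmid built on the pAIO3 backbone for genome editing in the malaria parasite Plasmodium falciparum. It is designed to express both the LbCpf1 (Cas12a) nuclease and its guide RNA from a single plasmid. In bacteria it is maintained as a high-copy plasmid under ampicillin selection. The record states explicitly that it carries no marker for selection in parasites, so any drug selection or enrichment of edited parasites would presumably have to come from another element, such as a co-delivered donor template.

The insert, about 3.8 kb and cloned between retained BamHI and XhoI sites, is the Cpf1 coding sequence from Lachnospiraceae bacterium ND2006, derived in part from a previously published Cpf1 expression plasmid. It is fused at the C-terminus to a bipartite nucleoplasmin nuclear localization signal, which directs the nuclease to the nucleus, and a FLAG epitope tag for immunodetection.

The available feature table comes from a partial sequencing result of about 4.9 kb and covers essentially only this fusion ORF, with LbCpf1, the NLS and a FLAG fragment all on the reverse strand. It does not annotate the promoter driving the nuclease, the guide RNA cassette, the bacterial origin or the ampicillin resistance gene, and the catalogue fields do not name the promoters either. Two very short hits labelled as yeast LEU2 promoter fragments lie just upstream of the ORF. At under 20 nt each, they are most likely spurious matches to AT-rich flanking sequence rather than functional yeast elements. The associated publication concerns proteins of the intraerythrocytic parasite vacuole.
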