Addgene plasmid #137847: pAIO-LbCpf1
Purpose: LbCpf1 and gRNA expression plasmid for P. falciparum; no selection in parasites.
Depositing lab: Josh Beck. Publication: EXP1 is required for organisation of EXP2 in the intraerythrocytic malaria parasite vacuole. Nessel T, Beck JM, Rayatpisheh S, Jami-Alahmadi Y, Wohlschlegel JA, Goldberg DE, Beck JR. Cell Microbiol. 2020 Jan 28:e13168. doi: 10.1111/cmi.13168. PubMed 31990132.
Backbone
  Vector backbone: pAIO3
  Vector type: CRISPR
Growth in bacteria
  Bacterial resistance: Ampicillin, 100 μg/mL
  Growth temperature: 37°C
  Growth strain: DH5alpha
  Copy number: High Copy
Gene/Insert
  Gene/Insert name: LbCpf1-NLS-FLAG (alt name: Cpf1)
  Species: Lachnospiraceae bacterium ND2006
  Insert size (bp): 3765
  Cloning method: Restriction Enzyme; 5′ cloning site BamHI (not destroyed); 3′ cloning site XhoI (not destroyed)
  Sequencing primers: 5′ CTAGAAAAGGAATAACTAATATTTTATTTATTATCATTCAAG
Resource information
  A portion of this plasmid was derived from a plasmid made by: Zetsche et al, Addgene #69988
Terms and licenses: Academic/Nonprofit Terms; Industry Terms: Not Available to Industry
How to cite: pAIO-LbCpf1 was a gift from Josh Beck (Addgene plasmid # 137847 ; http://n2t.net/addgene:137847 ; RRID:Addgene_137847)
